Addgene plasmid #112396: pDDIT3.1.0-gDNA
Purpose: CRISPR plasmid for expression of Cas9 and gRNA targeting human transcription factor DDIT3
Depositing lab: Kevin White.
Backbone
  Vector backbone: pX330
  Backbone manufacturer: Zhang lab (Addgene plasmid ID: 42230)
  Vector type: Mammalian Expression, CRISPR
Growth in bacteria
  Bacterial resistance: Ampicillin, 100 μg/mL
  Growth temperature: 37°C
  Growth strain: DH5alpha
  Copy number: High Copy
Gene/Insert
  Gene/Insert name: DDIT3
  gRNA/shRNA sequence: TGCACCAAGCATGAACAATT GGG
  Species: H. sapiens (human)
  Entrez Gene: DDIT3 (a.k.a. AltDDIT3, C/EBPzeta, CEBPZ, CHOP, CHOP-10, CHOP10, GADD153)
  Cloning method: Restriction Enzyme; 5′ cloning site BbsI (destroyed during cloning); 3′ cloning site BbsI (destroyed during cloning)
  Sequencing primers: 5′ hU6-F (5'-GAGGGCCTATTTCCCATGATT-3')
Terms and licenses: Academic/Nonprofit Terms; Industry Terms: Not Available to Industry
Depositor comments: gRNA sequence listed includes 20 nucleotide target sequence, followed by the uncloned PAM sequence. The PAM sequence is not present in the plasmid. Use with plasmid pDDIT3-donor.
How to cite: pDDIT3.1.0-gDNA was a gift from Kevin White (Addgene plasmid # 112396 ; http://n2t.net/addgene:112396 ; RRID:Addgene_112396)
