[The description below was written by a language model from this plasmid's Addgene catalogue record and pLannotate feature annotations shown in this document.]
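Description:
pDDIT3.1.0-gDNA is a mammalian CRISPR expression plasmid built on the pX330 backbone, delivering both Streptococcus pyogenes Cas9 and a single guide RNA from one vector. It is maintained in E. coli as a high-copy plasmid through a ColE1/pUC-type origin and selected with ampicillin via the β-lactamase gene. An f1/M13 phage origin, a single AAV2 inverted terminal repeat and small bom and rop fragments are also annotated as backbone remnants. With only one ITR detected, nothing in the record indicates use as an AAV packaging vector.

The guide cassette consists of the human U6 RNA polymerase III promoter followed by a 20-nucleotide spacer targeting the human transcription factor gene DDIT3 (also known as CHOP or GADD153) and the S. pyogenes gRNA scaffold. The spacer was inserted at the BbsI sites, which were destroyed by cloning, and the PAM listed with the target is not present in the plasmid. Cas9 is driven by a hybrid CBh-type promoter made up of the CMV enhancer, chicken β-actin promoter and a hybrid CBA/MVM intron. The coding sequence, annotated in two contiguous N- and C-terminal segments that together make up one continuous Cas9 reading frame, ends in a nucleoplasmin nuclear localization signal and is terminated by the bGH polyadenylation signal.

Two sequence records are provided, a repository NGS result of 8,481 nt and a depositor sequence of 8,508 nt. They share the same feature layout, and the main annotated difference is a 21-bp deletion in the chicken β-actin promoter of the NGS record. The depositor notes that the plasmid is meant to be used with a companion donor plasmid, pDDIT3-donor, which suggests Cas9 cleavage at the DDIT3 locus paired with donor-templated editing, although the record does not describe the intended edit.
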