Features (pLannotate 1.2.2; 18 found; start..end, strand, type, name):
     79..122     +  misc_RNA       gRNA scaffold (fragment): guide RNA scaffold for the Streptococcus pyogenes CRISPR/Cas9 system
    169..454     +  enhancer       CMV enhancer: human cytomegalovirus immediate early enhancer; contains an 18-bp deletion relative to the standard CMV enhancer
    456..733     +  promoter       chicken β-actin promoter: No description available
    734..962     +  intron         hybrid intron: hybrid between chicken β-actin (CBA) and minute virus of mice (MMV) introns (Gray et al., 2011)
   1100..2701    +  CDS            Cas9(N): N-terminal portion of Streptococcus pyogenes Cas9 (Zetsche et al., 2015)
   2702..5200    +  CDS            Cas9(C): C-terminal portion of Streptococcus pyogenes Cas9 (Zetsche et al., 2015)
   5201..5248    +  CDS            nucleoplasmin NLS: bipartite nuclear localization signal from nucleoplasmin
   5282..5393    +  polyA_signal   bGH poly(A) signal: bovine growth hormone polyadenylation signal
   5498..5638    +  repeat_region  AAV2 ITR: inverted terminal repeat of adeno-associated virus serotype 2 inverted
   5643..5694    -  misc_feature   bom (fragment): basis of mobility region from pBR322
   5713..6093    +  rep_origin     M13 ori (sequence partly withheld): M13 bacteriophage origin of replication; arrow indicates direction of (+) strand synthesis
   6169..6218    -  misc_feature   bom (fragment): basis of mobility region from pBR322
   6320..6355    -  CDS            rop (fragment): Rop protein, which maintains plasmids at low copy number; rop
   6450..6554    +  promoter       AmpR promoter: bla
   6555..7415    +  CDS            AmpR: β-lactamase; bla; confers resistance to ampicillin, carbenicillin, and related antibiotics
   7586..8174    +  rep_origin     ori: high-copy-number ColE1/pMB1/pBR322/pUC origin of replication
   8236..8476    +  promoter       U6 promoter: RNA polymerase III promoter for human U6 snRNA
   8505..72      +  misc_RNA       gRNA scaffold (across the origin): guide RNA scaffold for the Streptococcus pyogenes CRISPR/Cas9 system
>Addgene plasmid #112396 | pDDIT3.1.0-gDNA | depositor full sequence | sequence record 211787 | Full Sequence
TAGAGCTAGAAATAGCAAGTTAAAATAAGGCTAGTCCGTTATCAACTTGAAAAAGTGGCACCGAGTCGGT
GCTTTTTTGTTTTAGAGCTAGAAATAGCAAGTTAAAATAAGGCTAGTCCGTTTTTAGCGCGTGCGCCAAT
TCTGCAGACAAATGGCTCTAGAGGTACCCGTTACATAACTTACGGTAAATGGCCCGCCTGGCTGACCGCC
CAACGACCCCCGCCCATTGACGTCAATAGTAACGCCAATAGGGACTTTCCATTGACGTCAATGGGTGGAG
TATTTACGGTAAACTGCCCACTTGGCAGTACATCAAGTGTATCATATGCCAAGTACGCCCCCTATTGACG
TCAATGACGGTAAATGGCCCGCCTGGCATTGTGCCCAGTACATGACCTTATGGGACTTTCCTACTTGGCA
GTACATCTACGTATTAGTCATCGCTATTACCATGGTCGAGGTGAGCCCCACGTTCTGCTTCACTCTCCCC
ATCTCCCCCCCCTCCCCACCCCCAATTTTGTATTTATTTATTTTTTAATTATTTTGTGCAGCGATGGGGG
CGGGGGGGGGGGGGGGGCGCGCGCCAGGCGGGGCGGGGCGGGGCGAGGGGCGGGGCGGGGCGAGGCGGAG
AGGTGCGGCGGCAGCCAATCAGAGCGGCGCGCTCCGAAAGTTTCCTTTTATGGCGAGGCGGCGGCGGCGG
CGGCCCTATAAAAAGCGAAGCGCGCGGCGGGCGGGAGTCGCTGCGACGCTGCCTTCGCCCCGTGCCCCGC
TCCGCCGCCGCCTCGCGCCGCCCGCCCCGGCTCTGACTGACCGCGTTACTCCCACAGGTGAGCGGGCGGG
ACGGCCCTTCTCCTCCGGGCTGTAATTAGCTGAGCAAGAGGTAAGGGTTTAAGGGATGGTTGGTTGGTGG
GGTATTAATGTTTAATTACCTGGAGCACCTGCCTGAAATCACTTTTTTTCAGGTTGGACCGGTGCCACCA
TGGACTATAAGGACCACGACGGAGACTACAAGGATCATGATATTGATTACAAAGACGATGACGATAAGAT
GGCCCCAAAGAAGAAGCGGAAGGTCGGTATCCACGGAGTCCCAGCAGCCGACAAGAAGTACAGCATCGGC
CTGGACATCGGCACCAACTCTGTGGGCTGGGCCGTGATCACCGACGAGTACAAGGTGCCCAGCAAGAAAT
TCAAGGTGCTGGGCAACACCGACCGGCACAGCATCAAGAAGAACCTGATCGGAGCCCTGCTGTTCGACAG
CGGCGAAACAGCCGAGGCCACCCGGCTGAAGAGAACCGCCAGAAGAAGATACACCAGACGGAAGAACCGG
ATCTGCTATCTGCAAGAGATCTTCAGCAACGAGATGGCCAAGGTGGACGACAGCTTCTTCCACAGACTGG
AAGAGTCCTTCCTGGTGGAAGAGGATAAGAAGCACGAGCGGCACCCCATCTTCGGCAACATCGTGGACGA
GGTGGCCTACCACGAGAAGTACCCCACCATCTACCACCTGAGAAAGAAACTGGTGGACAGCACCGACAAG
GCCGACCTGCGGCTGATCTATCTGGCCCTGGCCCACATGATCAAGTTCCGGGGCCACTTCCTGATCGAGG
GCGACCTGAACCCCGACAACAGCGACGTGGACAAGCTGTTCATCCAGCTGGTGCAGACCTACAACCAGCT
GTTCGAGGAAAACCCCATCAACGCCAGCGGCGTGGACGCCAAGGCCATCCTGTCTGCCAGACTGAGCAAG
AGCAGACGGCTGGAAAATCTGATCGCCCAGCTGCCCGGCGAGAAGAAGAATGGCCTGTTCGGAAACCTGA
TTGCCCTGAGCCTGGGCCTGACCCCCAACTTCAAGAGCAACTTCGACCTGGCCGAGGATGCCAAACTGCA
GCTGAGCAAGGACACCTACGACGACGACCTGGACAACCTGCTGGCCCAGATCGGCGACCAGTACGCCGAC
CTGTTTCTGGCCGCCAAGAACCTGTCCGACGCCATCCTGCTGAGCGACATCCTGAGAGTGAACACCGAGA
TCACCAAGGCCCCCCTGAGCGCCTCTATGATCAAGAGATACGACGAGCACCACCAGGACCTGACCCTGCT
GAAAGCTCTCGTGCGGCAGCAGCTGCCTGAGAAGTACAAAGAGATTTTCTTCGACCAGAGCAAGAACGGC
TACGCCGGCTACATTGACGGCGGAGCCAGCCAGGAAGAGTTCTACAAGTTCATCAAGCCCATCCTGGAAA
AGATGGACGGCACCGAGGAACTGCTCGTGAAGCTGAACAGAGAGGACCTGCTGCGGAAGCAGCGGACCTT
CGACAACGGCAGCATCCCCCACCAGATCCACCTGGGAGAGCTGCACGCCATTCTGCGGCGGCAGGAAGAT
TTTTACCCATTCCTGAAGGACAACCGGGAAAAGATCGAGAAGATCCTGACCTTCCGCATCCCCTACTACG
TGGGCCCTCTGGCCAGGGGAAACAGCAGATTCGCCTGGATGACCAGAAAGAGCGAGGAAACCATCACCCC
CTGGAACTTCGAGGAAGTGGTGGACAAGGGCGCTTCCGCCCAGAGCTTCATCGAGCGGATGACCAACTTC
GATAAGAACCTGCCCAACGAGAAGGTGCTGCCCAAGCACAGCCTGCTGTACGAGTACTTCACCGTGTATA
ACGAGCTGACCAAAGTGAAATACGTGACCGAGGGAATGAGAAAGCCCGCCTTCCTGAGCGGCGAGCAGAA
AAAGGCCATCGTGGACCTGCTGTTCAAGACCAACCGGAAAGTGACCGTGAAGCAGCTGAAAGAGGACTAC
TTCAAGAAAATCGAGTGCTTCGACTCCGTGGAAATCTCCGGCGTGGAAGATCGGTTCAACGCCTCCCTGG
GCACATACCACGATCTGCTGAAAATTATCAAGGACAAGGACTTCCTGGACAATGAGGAAAACGAGGACAT
TCTGGAAGATATCGTGCTGACCCTGACACTGTTTGAGGACAGAGAGATGATCGAGGAACGGCTGAAAACC
TATGCCCACCTGTTCGACGACAAAGTGATGAAGCAGCTGAAGCGGCGGAGATACACCGGCTGGGGCAGGC
TGAGCCGGAAGCTGATCAACGGCATCCGGGACAAGCAGTCCGGCAAGACAATCCTGGATTTCCTGAAGTC
CGACGGCTTCGCCAACAGAAACTTCATGCAGCTGATCCACGACGACAGCCTGACCTTTAAAGAGGACATC
CAGAAAGCCCAGGTGTCCGGCCAGGGCGATAGCCTGCACGAGCACATTGCCAATCTGGCCGGCAGCCCCG
CCATTAAGAAGGGCATCCTGCAGACAGTGAAGGTGGTGGACGAGCTCGTGAAAGTGATGGGCCGGCACAA
GCCCGAGAACATCGTGATCGAAATGGCCAGAGAGAACCAGACCACCCAGAAGGGACAGAAGAACAGCCGC
GAGAGAATGAAGCGGATCGAAGAGGGCATCAAAGAGCTGGGCAGCCAGATCCTGAAAGAACACCCCGTGG
AAAACACCCAGCTGCAGAACGAGAAGCTGTACCTGTACTACCTGCAGAATGGGCGGGATATGTACGTGGA
CCAGGAACTGGACATCAACCGGCTGTCCGACTACGATGTGGACCATATCGTGCCTCAGAGCTTTCTGAAG
GACGACTCCATCGACAACAAGGTGCTGACCAGAAGCGACAAGAACCGGGGCAAGAGCGACAACGTGCCCT
CCGAAGAGGTCGTGAAGAAGATGAAGAACTACTGGCGGCAGCTGCTGAACGCCAAGCTGATTACCCAGAG
AAAGTTCGACAATCTGACCAAGGCCGAGAGAGGCGGCCTGAGCGAACTGGATAAGGCCGGCTTCATCAAG
AGACAGCTGGTGGAAACCCGGCAGATCACAAAGCACGTGGCACAGATCCTGGACTCCCGGATGAACACTA
AGTACGACGAGAATGACAAGCTGATCCGGGAAGTGAAAGTGATCACCCTGAAGTCCAAGCTGGTGTCCGA
TTTCCGGAAGGATTTCCAGTTTTACAAAGTGCGCGAGATCAACAACTACCACCACGCCCACGACGCCTAC
CTGAACGCCGTCGTGGGAACCGCCCTGATCAAAAAGTACCCTAAGCTGGAAAGCGAGTTCGTGTACGGCG
ACTACAAGGTGTACGACGTGCGGAAGATGATCGCCAAGAGCGAGCAGGAAATCGGCAAGGCTACCGCCAA
GTACTTCTTCTACAGCAACATCATGAACTTTTTCAAGACCGAGATTACCCTGGCCAACGGCGAGATCCGG
AAGCGGCCTCTGATCGAGACAAACGGCGAAACCGGGGAGATCGTGTGGGATAAGGGCCGGGATTTTGCCA
CCGTGCGGAAAGTGCTGAGCATGCCCCAAGTGAATATCGTGAAAAAGACCGAGGTGCAGACAGGCGGCTT
CAGCAAAGAGTCTATCCTGCCCAAGAGGAACAGCGATAAGCTGATCGCCAGAAAGAAGGACTGGGACCCT
AAGAAGTACGGCGGCTTCGACAGCCCCACCGTGGCCTATTCTGTGCTGGTGGTGGCCAAAGTGGAAAAGG
GCAAGTCCAAGAAACTGAAGAGTGTGAAAGAGCTGCTGGGGATCACCATCATGGAAAGAAGCAGCTTCGA
GAAGAATCCCATCGACTTTCTGGAAGCCAAGGGCTACAAAGAAGTGAAAAAGGACCTGATCATCAAGCTG
CCTAAGTACTCCCTGTTCGAGCTGGAAAACGGCCGGAAGAGAATGCTGGCCTCTGCCGGCGAACTGCAGA
AGGGAAACGAACTGGCCCTGCCCTCCAAATATGTGAACTTCCTGTACCTGGCCAGCCACTATGAGAAGCT
GAAGGGCTCCCCCGAGGATAATGAGCAGAAACAGCTGTTTGTGGAACAGCACAAGCACTACCTGGACGAG
ATCATCGAGCAGATCAGCGAGTTCTCCAAGAGAGTGATCCTGGCCGACGCTAATCTGGACAAAGTGCTGT
CCGCCTACAACAAGCACCGGGATAAGCCCATCAGAGAGCAGGCCGAGAATATCATCCACCTGTTTACCCT
GACCAATCTGGGAGCCCCTGCCGCCTTCAAGTACTTTGACACCACCATCGACCGGAAGAGGTACACCAGC
ACCAAAGAGGTGCTGGACGCCACCCTGATCCACCAGAGCATCACCGGCCTGTACGAGACACGGATCGACC
TGTCTCAGCTGGGAGGCGACAAAAGGCCGGCGGCCACGAAAAAGGCCGGCCAGGCAAAAAAGAAAAAGTA
AGAATTCCTAGAGCTCGCTGATCAGCCTCGACTGTGCCTTCTAGTTGCCAGCCATCTGTTGTTTGCCCCT
CCCCCGTGCCTTCCTTGACCCTGGAAGGTGCCACTCCCACTGTCCTTTCCTAATAAAATGAGGAAATTGC
ATCGCATTGTCTGAGTAGGTGTCATTCTATTCTGGGGGGTGGGGTGGGGCAGGACAGCAAGGGGGAGGAT
TGGGAAGAGAATAGCAGGCATGCTGGGGAGCGGCCGCAGGAACCCCTAGTGATGGAGTTGGCCACTCCCT
CTCTGCGCGCTCGCTCGCTCACTGAGGCCGGGCGACCAAAGGTCGCCCGACGCCCGGGCTTTGCCCGGGC
GGCCTCAGTGAGCGAGCGAGCGCGCAGCTGCCTGCAGGGGCGCCTGATGCGGTATTTTCTCCTTACGCAT
CTGTGCGGTATTTCACACCGCATA
[142 nt withheld, positions 5695-5836]
C
[141 nt withheld, positions 5838-5978]
CCTTTGACGTTGGAGTCCACGTTCTTT
[37 nt withheld, positions 6006-6042]
ACCCTATCTCGGGCTATTCTTTTGATTTATAAGGGATTTTGCCGATTTCGGCCTATTGGTTAAAAAATGA
GCTGATTTAACAAAAATTTAACGCGAATTTTAACAAAATATTAACGTTTACAATTTTATGGTGCACTCTC
AGTACAATCTGCTCTGATGCCGCATAGTTAAGCCAGCCCCGACACCCGCCAACACCCGCTGACGCGCCCT
GACGGGCTTGTCTGCTCCCGGCATCCGCTTACAGACAAGCTGTGACCGTCTCCGGGAGCTGCATGTGTCA
GAGGTTTTCACCGTCATCACCGAAACGCGCGAGACGAAAGGGCCTCGTGATACGCCTATTTTTATAGGTT
AATGTCATGATAATAATGGTTTCTTAGACGTCAGGTGGCACTTTTCGGGGAAATGTGCGCGGAACCCCTA
TTTGTTTATTTTTCTAAATACATTCAAATATGTATCCGCTCATGAGACAATAACCCTGATAAATGCTTCA
ATAATATTGAAAAAGGAAGAGTATGAGTATTCAACATTTCCGTGTCGCCCTTATTCCCTTTTTTGCGGCA
TTTTGCCTTCCTGTTTTTGCTCACCCAGAAACGCTGGTGAAAGTAAAAGATGCTGAAGATCAGTTGGGTG
CACGAGTGGGTTACATCGAACTGGATCTCAACAGCGGTAAGATCCTTGAGAGTTTTCGCCCCGAAGAACG
TTTTCCAATGATGAGCACTTTTAAAGTTCTGCTATGTGGCGCGGTATTATCCCGTATTGACGCCGGGCAA
GAGCAACTCGGTCGCCGCATACACTATTCTCAGAATGACTTGGTTGAGTACTCACCAGTCACAGAAAAGC
ATCTTACGGATGGCATGACAGTAAGAGAATTATGCAGTGCTGCCATAACCATGAGTGATAACACTGCGGC
CAACTTACTTCTGACAACGATCGGAGGACCGAAGGAGCTAACCGCTTTTTTGCACAACATGGGGGATCAT
GTAACTCGCCTTGATCGTTGGGAACCGGAGCTGAATGAAGCCATACCAAACGACGAGCGTGACACCACGA
TGCCTGTAGCAATGGCAACAACGTTGCGCAAACTATTAACTGGCGAACTACTTACTCTAGCTTCCCGGCA
ACAATTAATAGACTGGATGGAGGCGGATAAAGTTGCAGGACCACTTCTGCGCTCGGCCCTTCCGGCTGGC
TGGTTTATTGCTGATAAATCTGGAGCCGGTGAGCGTGGAAGCCGCGGTATCATTGCAGCACTGGGGCCAG
ATGGTAAGCCCTCCCGTATCGTAGTTATCTACACGACGGGGAGTCAGGCAACTATGGATGAACGAAATAG
ACAGATCGCTGAGATAGGTGCCTCACTGATTAAGCATTGGTAACTGTCAGACCAAGTTTACTCATATATA
CTTTAGATTGATTTAAAACTTCATTTTTAATTTAAAAGGATCTAGGTGAAGATCCTTTTTGATAATCTCA
TGACCAAAATCCCTTAACGTGAGTTTTCGTTCCACTGAGCGTCAGACCCCGTAGAAAAGATCAAAGGATC
TTCTTGAGATCCTTTTTTTCTGCGCGTAATCTGCTGCTTGCAAACAAAAAAACCACCGCTACCAGCGGTG
GTTTGTTTGCCGGATCAAGAGCTACCAACTCTTTTTCCGAAGGTAACTGGCTTCAGCAGAGCGCAGATAC
CAAATACTGTCCTTCTAGTGTAGCCGTAGTTAGGCCACCACTTCAAGAACTCTGTAGCACCGCCTACATA
CCTCGCTCTGCTAATCCTGTTACCAGTGGCTGCTGCCAGTGGCGATAAGTCGTGTCTTACCGGGTTGGAC
TCAAGACGATAGTTACCGGATAAGGCGCAGCGGTCGGGCTGAACGGGGGGTTCGTGCACACAGCCCAGCT
TGGAGCGAACGACCTACACCGAACTGAGATACCTACAGCGTGAGCTATGAGAAAGCGCCACGCTTCCCGA
AGGGAGAAAGGCGGACAGGTATCCGGTAAGCGGCAGGGTCGGAACAGGAGAGCGCACGAGGGAGCTTCCA
GGGGGAAACGCCTGGTATCTTTATAGTCCTGTCGGGTTTCGCCACCTCTGACTTGAGCGTCGATTTTTGT
GATGCTCGTCAGGGGGGCGGAGCCTATGGAAAAACGCCAGCAACGCGGCCTTTTTACGGTTCCTGGCCTT
TTGCTGGCCTTTTGCTCACATGTGAGGGCCTATTTCCCATGATTCCTTCATATTTGCATATACGATACAA
GGCTGTTAGAGAGATAATTGGAATTAATTTGACTGTAAACACAAAGATATTAGTACAAAATACGTGACGT
AGAAAGTAATAATTTCTTGGGTAGTTTGCAGTTTTAAAATTATGTTTTAAAATGGACTATCATATGCTTA
CCGTAACTTGAAAGTATTTCGATTTCTTGGCTTTATATATCTTGTGGAAAGGACGAAACACCTGCACCAA
GCATGAACAATTGTTT
