Features (pLannotate 1.2.2; 18 found; start..end, strand, type, name):
     79..122     +  misc_RNA       gRNA scaffold (fragment): guide RNA scaffold for the Streptococcus pyogenes CRISPR/Cas9 system
    169..454     +  enhancer       CMV enhancer: human cytomegalovirus immediate early enhancer; contains an 18-bp deletion relative to the standard CMV enhancer
    456..707     +  promoter       chicken β-actin promoter: contains a 21-bp deletion relative to the standard chicken β-actin promoter
    708..935     +  intron         hybrid intron: hybrid between chicken β-actin (CBA) and minute virus of mice (MMV) introns (Gray et al., 2011)
   1073..2674    +  CDS            Cas9(N): N-terminal portion of Streptococcus pyogenes Cas9 (Zetsche et al., 2015)
   2675..5173    +  CDS            Cas9(C): C-terminal portion of Streptococcus pyogenes Cas9 (Zetsche et al., 2015)
   5174..5221    +  CDS            nucleoplasmin NLS: bipartite nuclear localization signal from nucleoplasmin
   5255..5366    +  polyA_signal   bGH poly(A) signal: bovine growth hormone polyadenylation signal
   5471..5611    +  repeat_region  AAV2 ITR: inverted terminal repeat of adeno-associated virus serotype 2 inverted
   5616..5667    -  misc_feature   bom (fragment): basis of mobility region from pBR322
   5686..6141    +  rep_origin     f1 ori (sequence partly withheld): f1 bacteriophage origin of replication; arrow indicates direction of (+) strand synthesis
   6142..6191    -  misc_feature   bom (fragment): basis of mobility region from pBR322
   6293..6328    -  CDS            rop (fragment): Rop protein, which maintains plasmids at low copy number; rop
   6423..6527    +  promoter       AmpR promoter: bla
   6528..7388    +  CDS            AmpR: β-lactamase; bla; confers resistance to ampicillin, carbenicillin, and related antibiotics
   7559..8147    +  rep_origin     ori: high-copy-number ColE1/pMB1/pBR322/pUC origin of replication
   8209..8449    +  promoter       U6 promoter: RNA polymerase III promoter for human U6 snRNA
   8478..72      +  misc_RNA       gRNA scaffold (across the origin): guide RNA scaffold for the Streptococcus pyogenes CRISPR/Cas9 system
>Addgene plasmid #112396 | pDDIT3.1.0-gDNA | addgene full sequence | sequence record 230243 | Addgene NGS Result
TAGAGCTAGAAATAGCAAGTTAAAATAAGGCTAGTCCGTTATCAACTTGAAAAAGTGGCACCGAGTCGGT
GCTTTTTTGTTTTAGAGCTAGAAATAGCAAGTTAAAATAAGGCTAGTCCGTTTTTAGCGCGTGCGCCAAT
TCTGCAGACAAATGGCTCTAGAGGTACCCGTTACATAACTTACGGTAAATGGCCCGCCTGGCTGACCGCC
CAACGACCCCCGCCCATTGACGTCAATAGTAACGCCAATAGGGACTTTCCATTGACGTCAATGGGTGGAG
TATTTACGGTAAACTGCCCACTTGGCAGTACATCAAGTGTATCATATGCCAAGTACGCCCCCTATTGACG
TCAATGACGGTAAATGGCCCGCCTGGCATTGTGCCCAGTACATGACCTTATGGGACTTTCCTACTTGGCA
GTACATCTACGTATTAGTCATCGCTATTACCATGGTCGAGGTGAGCCCCACGTTCTGCTTCACTCTCCCC
ATCTCCCCCCCCTCCCCACCCCCAATTTTGTATTTATTTATTTTTTAATTATTTTGTGCAGCGATGGGGG
CGGGGGGGGGGGGGGGGCGAGGGGCGGGGCGGGGCGAGGCGGAGAGGTGCGGCGGCAGCCAATCAGAGCG
GCGCGCTCCGAAAGTTTCCTTTTATGGCGAGGCGGCGGCGGCGGCGGCCCTATAAAAAGCGAAGCGCGCG
GCGGGCGGGAGTCGCTGCGCGCTGCCTTCGCCCCGTGCCCCGCTCCGCCGCCGCCTCGCGCCGCCCGCCC
CGGCTCTGACTGACCGCGTTACTCCCACAGGTGAGCGGGCGGGACGGCCCTTCTCCTCCGGGCTGTAATT
AGCTGAGCAAGAGGTAAGGGTTTAAGGGATGGTTGGTTGGTGGGGTATTAATGTTTAATTACCTGGAGCA
CCTGCCTGAAATCACTTTTTTTCAGGTTGGACCGGTGCCACCATGGACTATAAGGACCACGACGGAGACT
ACAAGGATCATGATATTGATTACAAAGACGATGACGATAAGATGGCCCCAAAGAAGAAGCGGAAGGTCGG
TATCCACGGAGTCCCAGCAGCCGACAAGAAGTACAGCATCGGCCTGGACATCGGCACCAACTCTGTGGGC
TGGGCCGTGATCACCGACGAGTACAAGGTGCCCAGCAAGAAATTCAAGGTGCTGGGCAACACCGACCGGC
ACAGCATCAAGAAGAACCTGATCGGAGCCCTGCTGTTCGACAGCGGCGAAACAGCCGAGGCCACCCGGCT
GAAGAGAACCGCCAGAAGAAGATACACCAGACGGAAGAACCGGATCTGCTATCTGCAAGAGATCTTCAGC
AACGAGATGGCCAAGGTGGACGACAGCTTCTTCCACAGACTGGAAGAGTCCTTCCTGGTGGAAGAGGATA
AGAAGCACGAGCGGCACCCCATCTTCGGCAACATCGTGGACGAGGTGGCCTACCACGAGAAGTACCCCAC
CATCTACCACCTGAGAAAGAAACTGGTGGACAGCACCGACAAGGCCGACCTGCGGCTGATCTATCTGGCC
CTGGCCCACATGATCAAGTTCCGGGGCCACTTCCTGATCGAGGGCGACCTGAACCCCGACAACAGCGACG
TGGACAAGCTGTTCATCCAGCTGGTGCAGACCTACAACCAGCTGTTCGAGGAAAACCCCATCAACGCCAG
CGGCGTGGACGCCAAGGCCATCCTGTCTGCCAGACTGAGCAAGAGCAGACGGCTGGAAAATCTGATCGCC
CAGCTGCCCGGCGAGAAGAAGAATGGCCTGTTCGGAAACCTGATTGCCCTGAGCCTGGGCCTGACCCCCA
ACTTCAAGAGCAACTTCGACCTGGCCGAGGATGCCAAACTGCAGCTGAGCAAGGACACCTACGACGACGA
CCTGGACAACCTGCTGGCCCAGATCGGCGACCAGTACGCCGACCTGTTTCTGGCCGCCAAGAACCTGTCC
GACGCCATCCTGCTGAGCGACATCCTGAGAGTGAACACCGAGATCACCAAGGCCCCCCTGAGCGCCTCTA
TGATCAAGAGATACGACGAGCACCACCAGGACCTGACCCTGCTGAAAGCTCTCGTGCGGCAGCAGCTGCC
TGAGAAGTACAAAGAGATTTTCTTCGACCAGAGCAAGAACGGCTACGCCGGCTACATTGACGGCGGAGCC
AGCCAGGAAGAGTTCTACAAGTTCATCAAGCCCATCCTGGAAAAGATGGACGGCACCGAGGAACTGCTCG
TGAAGCTGAACAGAGAGGACCTGCTGCGGAAGCAGCGGACCTTCGACAACGGCAGCATCCCCCACCAGAT
CCACCTGGGAGAGCTGCACGCCATTCTGCGGCGGCAGGAAGATTTTTACCCATTCCTGAAGGACAACCGG
GAAAAGATCGAGAAGATCCTGACCTTCCGCATCCCCTACTACGTGGGCCCTCTGGCCAGGGGAAACAGCA
GATTCGCCTGGATGACCAGAAAGAGCGAGGAAACCATCACCCCCTGGAACTTCGAGGAAGTGGTGGACAA
GGGCGCTTCCGCCCAGAGCTTCATCGAGCGGATGACCAACTTCGATAAGAACCTGCCCAACGAGAAGGTG
CTGCCCAAGCACAGCCTGCTGTACGAGTACTTCACCGTGTATAACGAGCTGACCAAAGTGAAATACGTGA
CCGAGGGAATGAGAAAGCCCGCCTTCCTGAGCGGCGAGCAGAAAAAGGCCATCGTGGACCTGCTGTTCAA
GACCAACCGGAAAGTGACCGTGAAGCAGCTGAAAGAGGACTACTTCAAGAAAATCGAGTGCTTCGACTCC
GTGGAAATCTCCGGCGTGGAAGATCGGTTCAACGCCTCCCTGGGCACATACCACGATCTGCTGAAAATTA
TCAAGGACAAGGACTTCCTGGACAATGAGGAAAACGAGGACATTCTGGAAGATATCGTGCTGACCCTGAC
ACTGTTTGAGGACAGAGAGATGATCGAGGAACGGCTGAAAACCTATGCCCACCTGTTCGACGACAAAGTG
ATGAAGCAGCTGAAGCGGCGGAGATACACCGGCTGGGGCAGGCTGAGCCGGAAGCTGATCAACGGCATCC
GGGACAAGCAGTCCGGCAAGACAATCCTGGATTTCCTGAAGTCCGACGGCTTCGCCAACAGAAACTTCAT
GCAGCTGATCCACGACGACAGCCTGACCTTTAAAGAGGACATCCAGAAAGCCCAGGTGTCCGGCCAGGGC
GATAGCCTGCACGAGCACATTGCCAATCTGGCCGGCAGCCCCGCCATTAAGAAGGGCATCCTGCAGACAG
TGAAGGTGGTGGACGAGCTCGTGAAAGTGATGGGCCGGCACAAGCCCGAGAACATCGTGATCGAAATGGC
CAGAGAGAACCAGACCACCCAGAAGGGACAGAAGAACAGCCGCGAGAGAATGAAGCGGATCGAAGAGGGC
ATCAAAGAGCTGGGCAGCCAGATCCTGAAAGAACACCCCGTGGAAAACACCCAGCTGCAGAACGAGAAGC
TGTACCTGTACTACCTGCAGAATGGGCGGGATATGTACGTGGACCAGGAACTGGACATCAACCGGCTGTC
CGACTACGATGTGGACCATATCGTGCCTCAGAGCTTTCTGAAGGACGACTCCATCGACAACAAGGTGCTG
ACCAGAAGCGACAAGAACCGGGGCAAGAGCGACAACGTGCCCTCCGAAGAGGTCGTGAAGAAGATGAAGA
ACTACTGGCGGCAGCTGCTGAACGCCAAGCTGATTACCCAGAGAAAGTTCGACAATCTGACCAAGGCCGA
GAGAGGCGGCCTGAGCGAACTGGATAAGGCCGGCTTCATCAAGAGACAGCTGGTGGAAACCCGGCAGATC
ACAAAGCACGTGGCACAGATCCTGGACTCCCGGATGAACACTAAGTACGACGAGAATGACAAGCTGATCC
GGGAAGTGAAAGTGATCACCCTGAAGTCCAAGCTGGTGTCCGATTTCCGGAAGGATTTCCAGTTTTACAA
AGTGCGCGAGATCAACAACTACCACCACGCCCACGACGCCTACCTGAACGCCGTCGTGGGAACCGCCCTG
ATCAAAAAGTACCCTAAGCTGGAAAGCGAGTTCGTGTACGGCGACTACAAGGTGTACGACGTGCGGAAGA
TGATCGCCAAGAGCGAGCAGGAAATCGGCAAGGCTACCGCCAAGTACTTCTTCTACAGCAACATCATGAA
CTTTTTCAAGACCGAGATTACCCTGGCCAACGGCGAGATCCGGAAGCGGCCTCTGATCGAGACAAACGGC
GAAACCGGGGAGATCGTGTGGGATAAGGGCCGGGATTTTGCCACCGTGCGGAAAGTGCTGAGCATGCCCC
AAGTGAATATCGTGAAAAAGACCGAGGTGCAGACAGGCGGCTTCAGCAAAGAGTCTATCCTGCCCAAGAG
GAACAGCGATAAGCTGATCGCCAGAAAGAAGGACTGGGACCCTAAGAAGTACGGCGGCTTCGACAGCCCC
ACCGTGGCCTATTCTGTGCTGGTGGTGGCCAAAGTGGAAAAGGGCAAGTCCAAGAAACTGAAGAGTGTGA
AAGAGCTGCTGGGGATCACCATCATGGAAAGAAGCAGCTTCGAGAAGAATCCCATCGACTTTCTGGAAGC
CAAGGGCTACAAAGAAGTGAAAAAGGACCTGATCATCAAGCTGCCTAAGTACTCCCTGTTCGAGCTGGAA
AACGGCCGGAAGAGAATGCTGGCCTCTGCCGGCGAACTGCAGAAGGGAAACGAACTGGCCCTGCCCTCCA
AATATGTGAACTTCCTGTACCTGGCCAGCCACTATGAGAAGCTGAAGGGCTCCCCCGAGGATAATGAGCA
GAAACAGCTGTTTGTGGAACAGCACAAGCACTACCTGGACGAGATCATCGAGCAGATCAGCGAGTTCTCC
AAGAGAGTGATCCTGGCCGACGCTAATCTGGACAAAGTGCTGTCCGCCTACAACAAGCACCGGGATAAGC
CCATCAGAGAGCAGGCCGAGAATATCATCCACCTGTTTACCCTGACCAATCTGGGAGCCCCTGCCGCCTT
CAAGTACTTTGACACCACCATCGACCGGAAGAGGTACACCAGCACCAAAGAGGTGCTGGACGCCACCCTG
ATCCACCAGAGCATCACCGGCCTGTACGAGACACGGATCGACCTGTCTCAGCTGGGAGGCGACAAAAGGC
CGGCGGCCACGAAAAAGGCCGGCCAGGCAAAAAAGAAAAAGTAAGAATTCCTAGAGCTCGCTGATCAGCC
TCGACTGTGCCTTCTAGTTGCCAGCCATCTGTTGTTTGCCCCTCCCCCGTGCCTTCCTTGACCCTGGAAG
GTGCCACTCCCACTGTCCTTTCCTAATAAAATGAGGAAATTGCATCGCATTGTCTGAGTAGGTGTCATTC
TATTCTGGGGGGTGGGGTGGGGCAGGACAGCAAGGGGGAGGATTGGGAAGAGAATAGCAGGCATGCTGGG
GAGCGGCCGCAGGAACCCCTAGTGATGGAGTTGGCCACTCCCTCTCTGCGCGCTCGCTCGCTCACTGAGG
CCGGGCGACCAAAGGTCGCCCGACGCCCGGGCTTTGCCCGGGCGGCCTCAGTGAGCGAGCGAGCGCGCAG
CTGCCTGCAGGGGCGCCTGATGCGGTATTTTCTCCTTACGCATCTGTGCGGTATTTCACACCGCATA
[95 nt withheld, positions 5668-5762]
T
[46 nt withheld, positions 5764-5809]
C
[141 nt withheld, positions 5811-5951]
CCTTTGACGTTGGAGTCCACGTTCTTT
[37 nt withheld, positions 5979-6015]
ACTCTATCTCGGGCTATTCTTTTGATTTATAAGGGATTTTGCCGATTTCGGTCTATTGGTTAAAAAATGA
GCTGATTTAACAAAAATTTAACGCGAATTTTAACAAAATATTAACGTTTACAATTTTATGGTGCACTCTC
AGTACAATCTGCTCTGATGCCGCATAGTTAAGCCAGCCCCGACACCCGCCAACACCCGCTGACGCGCCCT
GACGGGCTTGTCTGCTCCCGGCATCCGCTTACAGACAAGCTGTGACCGTCTCCGGGAGCTGCATGTGTCA
GAGGTTTTCACCGTCATCACCGAAACGCGCGAGACGAAAGGGCCTCGTGATACGCCTATTTTTATAGGTT
AATGTCATGATAATAATGGTTTCTTAGACGTCAGGTGGCACTTTTCGGGGAAATGTGCGCGGAACCCCTA
TTTGTTTATTTTTCTAAATACATTCAAATATGTATCCGCTCATGAGACAATAACCCTGATAAATGCTTCA
ATAATATTGAAAAAGGAAGAGTATGAGTATTCAACATTTCCGTGTCGCCCTTATTCCCTTTTTTGCGGCA
TTTTGCCTTCCTGTTTTTGCTCACCCAGAAACGCTGGTGAAAGTAAAAGATGCTGAAGATCAGTTGGGTG
CACGAGTGGGTTACATCGAACTGGATCTCAACAGCGGTAAGATCCTTGAGAGTTTTCGCCCCGAAGAACG
TTTTCCAATGATGAGCACTTTTAAAGTTCTGCTATGTGGCGCGGTATTATCCCGTATTGACGCCGGGCAA
GAGCAACTCGGTCGCCGCATACACTATTCTCAGAATGACTTGGTTGAGTACTCACCAGTCACAGAAAAGC
ATCTTACGGATGGCATGACAGTAAGAGAATTATGCAGTGCTGCCATAACCATGAGTGATAACACTGCGGC
CAACTTACTTCTGACAACGATCGGAGGACCGAAGGAGCTAACCGCTTTTTTGCACAACATGGGGGATCAT
GTAACTCGCCTTGATCGTTGGGAACCGGAGCTGAATGAAGCCATACCAAACGACGAGCGTGACACCACGA
TGCCTGTAGCAATGGCAACAACGTTGCGCAAACTATTAACTGGCGAACTACTTACTCTAGCTTCCCGGCA
ACAATTAATAGACTGGATGGAGGCGGATAAAGTTGCAGGACCACTTCTGCGCTCGGCCCTTCCGGCTGGC
TGGTTTATTGCTGATAAATCTGGAGCCGGTGAGCGTGGAAGCCGCGGTATCATTGCAGCACTGGGGCCAG
ATGGTAAGCCCTCCCGTATCGTAGTTATCTACACGACGGGGAGTCAGGCAACTATGGATGAACGAAATAG
ACAGATCGCTGAGATAGGTGCCTCACTGATTAAGCATTGGTAACTGTCAGACCAAGTTTACTCATATATA
CTTTAGATTGATTTAAAACTTCATTTTTAATTTAAAAGGATCTAGGTGAAGATCCTTTTTGATAATCTCA
TGACCAAAATCCCTTAACGTGAGTTTTCGTTCCACTGAGCGTCAGACCCCGTAGAAAAGATCAAAGGATC
TTCTTGAGATCCTTTTTTTCTGCGCGTAATCTGCTGCTTGCAAACAAAAAAACCACCGCTACCAGCGGTG
GTTTGTTTGCCGGATCAAGAGCTACCAACTCTTTTTCCGAAGGTAACTGGCTTCAGCAGAGCGCAGATAC
CAAATACTGTTCTTCTAGTGTAGCCGTAGTTAGGCCACCACTTCAAGAACTCTGTAGCACCGCCTACATA
CCTCGCTCTGCTAATCCTGTTACCAGTGGCTGCTGCCAGTGGCGATAAGTCGTGTCTTACCGGGTTGGAC
TCAAGACGATAGTTACCGGATAAGGCGCAGCGGTCGGGCTGAACGGGGGGTTCGTGCACACAGCCCAGCT
TGGAGCGAACGACCTACACCGAACTGAGATACCTACAGCGTGAGCTATGAGAAAGCGCCACGCTTCCCGA
AGGGAGAAAGGCGGACAGGTATCCGGTAAGCGGCAGGGTCGGAACAGGAGAGCGCACGAGGGAGCTTCCA
GGGGGAAACGCCTGGTATCTTTATAGTCCTGTCGGGTTTCGCCACCTCTGACTTGAGCGTCGATTTTTGT
GATGCTCGTCAGGGGGGCGGAGCCTATGGAAAAACGCCAGCAACGCGGCCTTTTTACGGTTCCTGGCCTT
TTGCTGGCCTTTTGCTCACATGTGAGGGCCTATTTCCCATGATTCCTTCATATTTGCATATACGATACAA
GGCTGTTAGAGAGATAATTGGAATTAATTTGACTGTAAACACAAAGATATTAGTACAAAATACGTGACGT
AGAAAGTAATAATTTCTTGGGTAGTTTGCAGTTTTAAAATTATGTTTTAAAATGGACTATCATATGCTTA
CCGTAACTTGAAAGTATTTCGATTTCTTGGCTTTATATATCTTGTGGAAAGGACGAAACACCTGCACCAA
GCATGAACAATTGTTT
